Addgene plasmid #178925: BASIC_SEVA_37.10
Purpose: BASIC DNA assembly vector
Depositing lab: Paul Freemont. Depositing organization: Imperial College London. Publication: basicsynbio and the BASIC SEVA collection: software and vectors for an established DNA assembly method. Haines MC, Carling B, Marshall J, Shenshin VA, Baldwin GS, Freemont P, Storch M. Synth Biol (Oxf). 2022 Oct 11;7(1):ysac023. doi: 10.1093/synbio/ysac023. eCollection 2022. PubMed 36381610.
Backbone
  Vector backbone: BASIC_SEVA_37.10
  Backbone size w/o insert (bp): 2585
  Vector type: Synthetic Biology
Growth in bacteria
  Bacterial resistance: Chloramphenicol, 25 μg/mL
  Growth temperature: 37°C
  Growth strain: DH5alpha
  Copy number: Low Copy
Gene/Insert
  Gene/Insert name: mScarlet counter-selection cassette
  Species: Synthetic
  Insert size (bp): 1074
  Cloning method: Unknown
  Sequencing primers: 5′ ggcggcggatttgtcctac; 3′ ggtgagaatccaggggtcc
Depositor comments: Cloning method: BASIC DNA assembly . Please visit https://www.biorxiv.org/content/10.1101/2022.01.06.446575v2 for bioRxiv preprint.
How to cite: BASIC_SEVA_37.10 was a gift from Paul Freemont (Addgene plasmid # 178925 ; http://n2t.net/addgene:178925 ; RRID:Addgene_178925)
