[The description below was written by a language model from this plasmid's Addgene catalogue record and pLannotate feature annotations shown in this document.]
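Description:
BASIC_SEVA_37.10 is a bacterial cloning vector from the BASIC SEVA collection, a set of synthetic-biology backbones built to serve as destination vectors for the BASIC DNA assembly method. The backbone is recorded as 2,585 bp and the full sequenced plasmid as 3,659 nt. It is propagated in E. coli and replicates through the pSC101 origin together with its cognate Rep101 (RepA) initiator protein, which the origin requires and which accounts for the low copy number listed in the record. Selection is by chloramphenicol, conferred by the cat gene (chloramphenicol acetyltransferase) expressed from its native cat promoter. A lambda t0 terminator lies upstream of the resistance cassette and an rrnB T1 terminator lies between the origin and the cargo region. This kind of arrangement typically insulates the backbone functions from transcription coming from cloned parts, and the reverse.

The insert is a 1,074 bp synthetic mScarlet counter-selection cassette. In it, the strong constitutive J23119 promoter drives a transcript that begins with the sTRSV hammerhead ribozyme. Self-cleaving elements of this type are commonly used to trim the 5' leader and standardise the mRNA context. The coding sequence for the red fluorescent protein mScarlet follows. The cassette acts as a visual placeholder: colonies that still carry the unmodified vector express mScarlet and appear red, whereas clones in which an assembly has replaced the cassette lose the fluorescence and can be picked out as candidates. The feature table does not annotate the BASIC linker or prefix/suffix sequences that would flank the cassette, so the exact assembly junctions cannot be described from this record.
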