Features (pLannotate 1.2.2; 9 found; start..end, strand, type, name):
     68..162     +  terminator     lambda t0 terminator: transcription terminator from phage lambda
    210..312     +  promoter       cat promoter: promoter of the E. coli cat gene encoding chloramphenicol acetyltransferase
    313..969     +  CDS            cat: CAT_ECOLX - Experimental evidence at protein level: Swiss-Prot protein existence level 1. This enzyme is an effector of chloramphenicol resistance in bacteria. From Escherichia coli. This protein is used as a marker in many commonly used cloning vectors, such as pACYC184.
   1049..1999    -  CDS            Rep101: RepA protein needed for replication with the pSC101 origin; rep101
   2047..2269    -  rep_origin     pSC101 ori: low-copy replication origin that requires the Rep101 protein
   2536..2622    -  terminator     rrnB T1 terminator: Escherichia coli rrnB; transcription terminator T1 from the E. coli rrnB gene
   2786..2820    +  promoter       J23119 promoter: bacterial promoter (Registry of Standard Biological Parts BBa J23119)
   2823..2872    +  misc_RNA       sTRSV HHRz: hammerhead ribozyme from the tobacco ringspot virus satellite RNA (Khvorova et al., 2003)
   2952..3647    +  CDS            mScarlet: mScarlet is a basic (constitutively fluorescent) red fluorescent protein published in 2016, derived from synthetic construct. It has moderate acid sensitivity.
>Addgene plasmid #178925 | BASIC_SEVA_37.10 | addgene full sequence | sequence record 353828 | Addgene NGS Result
GGCTCGGGTAAGAACTCGCACTTCGTGGAAACACTATTATCTGGTGGGTCTCTGTCCACTAGTCTTGGAC
TCCTGTTGATAGATCCAGTAATGACCTCAGAACTCCATCTGGATTTGTTCAGAACGCTCGGTTGCCGCCG
GGCGTTTTTTATTGGTGAGAATCCAGGGGTCCCCAATAATTACGATTTAAATTGGCGAAAATGAGACGTT
GATCGGCACGTAAGAGGTTCCAACTTTCACCATAATGAAATAAGATCACTACCGGGCGTATTTTTTGAGT
TATCGAGATTTTCAGGAGCTAAGGAAGCTAAAATGGAGAAAAAAATCACTGGATATACCACCGTTGATAT
ATCCCAATGGCATCGTAAAGAACATTTTGAGGCATTTCAGTCAGTTGCTCAATGTACCTATAACCAGACC
GTTCAGCTGGATATTACGGCCTTTTTAAAGACCGTAAAGAAAAATAAGCACAAGTTTTATCCGGCCTTTA
TTCACATTCTTGCCCGCCTGATGAATGCTCATCCGGAATTTCGTATGGCAATGAAAGACGGTGAGCTGGT
GATATGGGATAGTGTTCACCCTTGTTACACCGTTTTCCATGAGCAAACTGAAACGTTTTCATCGCTCTGG
AGTGAATACCACGACGATTTCCGGCAGTTTCTACACATATATTCGCAAGATGTGGCGTGTTACGGTGAAA
ACCTGGCCTATTTCCCTAAAGGGTTTATTGAGAATATGTTTTTCGTCTCAGCCAATCCCTGGGTGAGTTT
CACCAGTTTTGATTTAAACGTGGCCAATATGGACAACTTCTTCGCCCCCGTTTTCACCATGGGCAAATAT
TATACGCAAGGCGACAAGGTGCTGATGCCGCTGGCGATTCAGGTTCATCATGCCGTTTGTGATGGCTTCC
ATGTCGGCAGAATGCTTAATGAATTACAACAGTACTGCGATGAGTGGCAGGGCGGGGCGTAATTTGACTT
TTGTCGGCTCGGCCCACTTGTGTGTCTCGTACAATTCTGAGGTCCACACAGATAGTGTCCGGCCGGCCTC
AGATCCTTCCGTATTTAGCCAGTATGTTCTCTAGTGTGGTTCGTTGTTTTTGCGTGAGCCATGAGAACGA
ACCATTGAGATCATACTTACTTTGCATGTCACTCAAAAATTTTGCCTCAAAACTGGTGAGCTGAATTTTT
GCAGTTAAAGCATCGTGTAGTGTTTTTCTTAGTCCGTTATGTAGGTAGGAATCTGATGTAATGGTTGTTG
GTATTTTGTCACCATTCATTTTTATCTGGTTGTTCTCAAGTTCGGTTACGAGATCCATTTGTCTATCTAG
TTCAACTTGGAAAATCAACGTATCAGTCGGGCGGCCTCGCTTATCAACCACCAATTTCATATTGCTGTAA
GTGTTTAAATCTTTACTTATTGGTTTCAAAACCCATTGGTTAAGCCTTTTAAACTCATGGTAGTTATTTT
CAAGCATTAACATGAACTTAAATTCATCAAGGCTAATCTCTATATTTGCCTTGTGAGTTTTCTTTTGTGT
TAGTTCTTTTAATAACCACTCATAAATCCTCATAGAGTATTTGTTTTCAAAAGACTTAACATGTTCCAGA
TTATATTTTATGAATTTTTTTAACTGGAAAAGATAAGGCAATATCTCTTCACTAAAAACTAATTCTAATT
TTTCGCTTGAGAACTTGGCATAGTTTGTCCACTGGAAAATCTCAAAGCCTTTAACCAAAGGATTCCTGAT
TTCCACAGTTCTCGTCATCAGCTCTCTGGTTGCTTTAGCTAATACACCATAAGCATTTTCCCTACTGATG
TTCATCATCTGAGCGTATTGGTTATAAGTGAACGATACCGTCCGTTCTTTCCTTGTAGGGTTTTCAATCG
TGGGGTTGAGTAGTGCCACACAGCATAAAATTAGCTTGGTTTCATGCTCCGTTAAGTCATAGCGACTAAT
CGCTAGTTCATTTGCTTTGAAAACAACTAATTCAGACATACATCTCAATTGGTCTAGGTGATTTTAATCA
CTATACCAATTGAGATGGGCTAGTCAATGATAATTACATGTCCTTTTCCTTTGAGTTGTGGGTATCTGTA
AATTCTGCTAGACCTTTGCTGGAAAACTTGTAAATTCTGCTAGACCCTCTGTAAATTCCGCTAGACCTTT
GTGTGTTTTTTTTGTTTATATTCAAGTGGTTATAATTTATAGAATAAAGAAAGAATAAAAAAAGATAAAA
AGAATAGATCCCAGCCCTGTGTATAACTCACTACTTTAGTCAGTTCCGCAGTATTACAAAAGGATGTCGC
AAACGCTGTTTGCTCCTCTACAAAACAGACCTTAAAACCCTAAAGGCTTAAGTAGCACCCTCGCAAGCTC
GGGCAAATCGCTGAATATTCCTTTTGTCTCCGACCATCAGGCACCTGAGTCGCTGTCTTTTTCGTGACAT
TCAGTTCGCTGCGCTCACGGCTCTGGCAGTGAATGGGGGTAAATGGCACTACAGGCGCGGCGCGCCCAGC
TGTCTAGGGCGGCGGATTTGTCCTACTCAGGAGAGCGTTCACCGACAAACAACAGATAAAACGAAAGGCC
CAGTCTTTCGACTGAGCCTTTCGTTTTATTTGATGCCTTTAATTAAGGCTCGGGAGACCTATCGGTAATA
ACAGTCCAATCTGGTGTAACTTCGGAATCGTCCCCAATTATTGAACACCCTTCGGGGTGTTTTTTTGTTT
CTGGTCTACCATCTCGTTGTGATAATAGACCTGAAGTGCCTACTCTGGAAAATCTTTGACAGCTAGCTCA
GTCCTAGGTATAATGCTAGCAGCTGTCACCGGATGTGCTTTCCGGTCTGATGAGTCCGTGAGGACGAAAC
AGCCTCTACAAATAATTTTGTTTAAGGCTCGCTACGAGAAGATTGTTACTTTCGCAGCGTTATTATCTAA
GGAGGTAGTCCATGGTTAGCAAAGGCGAGGCGGTTATCAAGGAGTTTATGCGTTTTAAGGTTCACATGGA
GGGTAGCATGAATGGTCACGAGTTCGAGATCGAGGGTGAAGGCGAGGGTCGTCCGTACGAAGGCACCCAG
ACCGCGAAGCTGAAAGTGACCAAGGGTGGCCCGCTGCCGTTCAGCTGGGACATCCTGAGCCCGCAGTTCA
TGTATGGCAGCCGTGCGTTTACCAAACACCCGGCGGACATTCCGGATTACTATAAGCAAAGCTTCCCGGA
AGGTTTTAAATGGGAGCGTGTTATGAACTTCGAAGATGGTGGCGCGGTGACCGTTACCCAGGACACCAGC
CTGGAGGATGGCACCCTGATTTACAAGGTGAAACTGCGTGGCACCAACTTTCCGCCGGATGGTCCGGTTA
TGCAGAAGAAAACGATGGGTTGGGAAGCGAGCACCGAGCGTCTGTATCCGGAAGATGGCGTGCTGAAGGG
TGATATCAAAATGGCGCTGCGTCTGAAGGACGGTGGCCGTTACCTGGCGGATTTTAAGACCACCTATAAA
GCGAAGAAACCGGTGCAAATGCCGGGTGCGTACAACGTTGACCGTAAACTGGATATTACCAGCCACAACG
AGGATTATACCGTGGTTGAGCAATATGAGCGTAGCGAGGGTCGCCACAGCACCGGCGGCATGGACGAACT
GTATAAGGGATCCTAATAA
